>Addgene plasmid #78330 | pINDUCER20-FLAG-hMYOD1 (#800) | addgene full sequence | sequence record 424963 | Addgene NGS Result
GGGGGGGGAGGGAGAGGGGGGGGGGGGAGAGGGGCGGAATTCCTCTAGTGCGGCCGCGGATCCTTACTTA
GTTACCCGGGGAGCATGTCAAGGTCAAAATCGTCAAGAGCGTCAGCAGGCAGCATATCAAGGTCAAAGTC
GTCAAGGGCATCGGCTGGGAGCATGTCTAAGTCAAAATCGTCAAGGGCGTCGGTCGGCCCGCCGCTTTCG
CACTTTAGCTGTTTCTCCAGGCCACATATGATTAGTTCCAGGCCGAAAAGGAAGGCAGGTTCGGCTCCCT
GCCGGTCGAACAGCTCAATTGCTTGTCTCAGAAGTGGGGGCATAGAATCGGTGGTAGGTGTCTCTCTTTC
CTCTTTTGCTACTTGATGCTCCTGTTCCTCCAATACGCAGCCCAGTGTAAAGTGGCCCACGGCGGACAGA
GCGTACAGTGCGTTCTCCAGGGAGAAGCCTTGCTGACACAGGAACGCGAGCTGATTTTCCAGGGTTTCGT
ACTGTTTCTCTGTTGGGCGGGTGCCGAGATGCACTTTAGCCCCGTCGCGATGTGAGAGGAGAGCACAGCG
GTATGACTTGGCGTTGTTCCGCAGAAAGTCTTGCCATGACTCGCCTTCCAGGGGGCAGAAGTGGGTATGA
TGCCTGTCCAGCATCTCGATTGGCAGGGCATCGAGCAGGGCCCGCTTGTTCTTCACGTGCCAGTACAGGG
TAGGCTGCTCAACTCCCAGCTTTTGAGCGAGTTTCCTTGTCGTCAGGCCTTCGATACCGACACCATTGAG
TAATTCCAGAGCTCCGTTTATGACTTTGCTCTTGTCCAGTCTAGACATGGTGAATTCGACTGCAGGACCG
GTACGGGGTGGAGATCCGAGCTCGGTACCAAGCTTCGTCTAACAAAAAAGCCAAAAACGGCCAGAATTTA
GCGGACAATTTACTAGTCTAACACTGAAAATTACATATTGACCCAAATGATTACATTTCAAAAGGTGCCT
AAAAAACTTCACAAAACACACTCGCCAACCCCGAGCGCATAGTTCAAAACCGGAGCTTCAGCTACTTAAG
AAGATAGGTACATAAAACCGACCAAAGAAACTGACGCCTCACTTATCCCTCCCCTCACCAGAGGTCCGGC
GCCTGTCGATTCAGGAGAGCCTACCCTAGGCCCGAACCCTGCGTCCTGCGACGGAGAAAAGCCTACCGCA
CACCTACCGGCAGGTGGCCCCACCCTGCATTATAAGCCAACAGAACGGGTGACGTCACGACACGACGAGG
GCGCGCGCTCCCAAAGGTACGGGTGCACTGCCCAACGGCACCGCCATAACTGCCGCCCCCGCAACAGACG
ACAAACCGAGTTCTCCAGTCAGTGACAAACTTCACGTCAGGGTCCCCAGATGGTGCCCCAGCCCATCTCA
CCCGAATAAGAGCTTTCCCGCATTAGCGAAGGCCTCAAGACCTTGGGTTCTTGCCGCCCACCATGCCCCC
CACCTTGTTTCAACGACCTCACAGCCCGCCTCACAAGCGTCTTCCATTCAAGACTCGGGAACAGCCGCCA
TTTTGCTGCGCTCCCCCCAACCCCCAGTTCAGGGCAACCTTGCTCGCGGACCCAGACTACAGCCCTTGGC
GGTCTCTCCACACGCTTCCGTCCCACCGAGCGGCCCGGCGGCCACGAAAGCCCCGGCCAGCCCAGCAGCC
CGCTACTCACCAAGTGACGATCACAGCGATCCACAAACAAGAACCGCGACCCAAATCCCGGCTGCGACGG
AACTAGCTGTGCCACACCCGGCGCGTCCTTATATAATCATCGGCGTTCACCGCCCCACGGAGATCCCTCC
GCAGAATCGCCGAGAAGGGACTACTTTTCCTCGCCTGTTCCGCTCTCTGGAAAGAAAACCAGTGCCCTAG
AGTCACCCAAGTCCCGTCCTAAAATGTCCTTCTGCTGATACTGGGGTTCTAAGGCCGAGTCTTATGAGCA
GCGGGCCGCTGTCCTGAGCGTCCGGGCGGAAGGATCAGGACGCTCGCTGCGCCCTTCGTCTGACGTGGCA
GCGCTCGCCGTGAGGAGGGGGGCGCCCGCGGGAGGCGCCAAAACCCGGCGCGGAGGCCAGATCTTGGGTG
GGTTACTCCAGACTGCCTTGGGAAAAGCGCCTCCCCTACCCGGTAGAATTTCTAGTTTAATTAATCATTA
CTAAGCGTAGTCTGGGACGTCGTATGGGTATTCGAACCGCGGGCCCTCTAGACTCGAGCGGCCGCCACTG
TGCTGGATATCAACCACTTTGTACAAGAAAGCTGGGTCGGCGCGCCCACCCTTTCAGAGCACCTGGTATA
TCGGGTTGGGGTTCGCACCCGCAGGGCACTGCGGGGCGGCGTCCGGTGACTGGGTGGGGTCGCCGCTGCT
CTCTCCCTCGCTGGGGGCGGCAGCCTCTTGCCTGCGCGGAGGCGACTCAGAAGGCACGTCCGCCAGCAGG
AGGGCGGGCGCCGCAGGGCTCTCGGTGGAGATGCGCTCCACGATGCTGGACAGGCAGTCTAGGCTCGACA
CCGCCGCACTCTTCCCGGGCCTGGGTTCGCTGGGCGCCTCGTTGTAGTAGGCGCCTTCGTAGCAGTTCCG
CCGCCGGGCGCCGCTCGGGGGGCCGCTGTAGTCCATCATGCCGTCGGAGCAGTTGGAGCGCGGGCTGGAC
GCGTCGGAGTCGCCGCTGTAGTGCTCGCCGCCGCGGCCCGGGGGCAGCGGGCCCGGCGCATAGAAGGCGG
CTGCGGCGCCAGGGGGCGCGGCGTCCTGGTCGCGCAGCAGAGCCTGCAGGCCCTCGATATAGCGGATGGC
GTTGCGCAGGATCTCCACCTTGGGCAACCGCTGGTTTGGATTGCTCGACGTGCAGCGCTTGAGTGTCTCA
AAGGCCTCATTTACTTTGCTCAGGCGGCGCCGCTCGCGCATGGTGGCGGCCTTGCGGCGGTCGGCGTTGG
TGGTCTTGCGCTTGCACGCCTTGCAGGCCCACAGTAGGCAGCGGCCCGCCTGGTGGTGCCCGCTGGGCGC
GCGCACATGCTCGTCCTCACGTGCGCCCGGGGCCGGGTGCACCGCCGCGGGGAAGTGCGAGTGCTCTTCG
GGTTTCAGGAGCGCGCCCACGTGCATCAGGCGCGGGTCCAGGTCTTCGAAGAAGCGCAGGTCCGGGGAGT
CGAAACACGGGTCGTCATAGAAGTCGTCCGTTGTGGCAAAGGAGCAGAGAGAGCCGTCGGGGGCCGTCAG
GTCTACGTCGCGGAGCGGTGGCGACAGTAGCTCCATGGATCCGCCCGGGCTCTTATCGTCGTCATCCTTG
TAATCCATGGTGGCGGTGAAGGGGGCGGCCGCGGAGCCTGCTTTTTTGTACAAACTTGTTGATATCTGCA
GAATTCCACCACACTGGACTAGTTCGGGGCCGCGGAGGCTGGATCGGTCCCGGTGTCTTCTATGGAGGTC
AAAACAGCGTGGATGGCGTCTCCAGGCGATCTGACGGTTCACTAAACGAGCTCTGCTTATATAGGCCTCC
CACCGTACACGCCTACCTCGACCCGGGTACCGAGCTCGACTTTCACTTTTCTCTATCACTGATAGGGAGT
GGTAAACTCGACTTTCACTTTTCTCTATCACTGATAGGGAGTGGTAAACTCGACTTTCACTTTTCTCTAT
CACTGATAGGGAGTGGTAAACACTCGACTTTCACTTTTCTCTATCACTGATAGGGAGTGGTAAACTCGAC
TTTCACTTTTCTCTATCACTGATAGGGAGTGGTAAACTCGACTTTCACTTTTCTCTATCACTGATAGGGA
GTGGTAAACTCGACTTTCACTTTTCTCTATCACTGATAGGGAGTGGTAAAGGATCCTAGTCCAAACTGGA
TCTCTGCTGTCCCTGTAATAAACCCGAAAATTTTGAATTTTTGTAATTTGTTTTTGTAATTCTTTAGTTT
GTATGTCTGTTGCTATTATGTCTACTATTCTTTCCCCTGCACTGTACCCCCCAATCCCCCCTTTTCTTTT
AAAATTGTGGATGAATACTGCCATTTGTGAATTCGGCGATACCGTCGAGATCCGTTCACTAATCGAATGG
ATCTGTCTCTGTCTCTCTCTCCACCTTCTTCTTCTATTCCTTCGGGCCTGTCGGGTCCCCTCGGGGTTGG
GAGGTGGGTCTGAAACGATAATGGTGAATATCCCTGCCTAACTCTATTCACTATAGAAAGTACAGCAAAA
ACTATTCTTAAACCTACCAAGCCTCCTACTATCATTATGAATAATTTTATATACCACAGCCAATTTGTTA
TGTTAAACCAATTCCACAAACTTGCCCATTTATCTAATTCCAATAATTCTTGTTCATTCTTTTCTTGCTG
GTTTTGCGATTCTTCAATTAAGGAGTGTATTAAGCTTGTGTAATTGTTAATTTCTCTGTCCCACTCCATC
CAGGTCGTGTGATTCCAAATCTGTTCCAGAGATTTATTACTCCAACTAGCATTCCAAGGCACAGCAGTGG
TGCAAATGAGTTTTCCAGAGCAACCCCAAATCCCCAGGAGCTGTTGATCCTTTAGGTATCTTTCCACAGC
CAGGATTCTTGCCTGGAGCTGCTTGATGCCCCAGACTGTGAGTTGCAACAGATGCTGTTGCGCCTCAATA
GCCCTCAGCAAATTGTTCTGCTGCTGCACTATACCAGACAATAATTGTCTGGCCTGTACCGTCAGCGTCA
TTGACGCTGCGCCCATAGTGCTTCCTGCTGCTCCCAAGAACCCAAGGAACAAAGCTCCTATTCCCACTGC
TCTTTTTTCTCTCTGCACCACTCTTCTCTTTGCCTTGGTGGGTGCTACTCCTAATGGTTCAATTTTTACT
ACTTTATATTTATATAATTCACTTCTCCAATTGTCCCTCATATCTCCTCCTCCAGGTCTGAAGATCAGCG
GCCGGCCGCTTGCTGTGCGGTGGTCTTACTTTTGTTTTGCTCTTCCTCTATCTTGTCTAAAGCTTCCTTG
GTGTCTTTTATCTCTATCCTTTGATGCACACAATAGAGGGTTGCTACTGTATTATATAATGATCTAAGTT
CTTCTGATCCTGTCTGAAGGGATGGTTGTAGCTGTCCCAGTATTTGTCTACAGCCTTCTGATGTTTCTAA
CAGGCCAGGATTAACTGCGAATCGTTCTAGCTCCCTGCTTGCCCATACTATATGTTTTAATTTATATTTT
TTCTTTCCCCCTGGCCTTAACCGAATTTTTTCCCATCGCGATCTAATTCTCCCCCGCTTAATACTGACGC
TCTCGCACCCATCTCTCTCCTTCTAGCCTCCGCTAGTCAAAATTTTTGGCGTACTCACCAGTCGCCGCCC
CTCGCCTCTTGCCGTGCGCGCTTCAGCAAGCCGAGTCCTGCGTCGAGAGAGCTCCTCTGGTTTCCCTTTC
GCTTTCAAGTCCCTGTTCGGGCGCCACTGCTAGAGATTTTCCACACTGACTAAAAGGGTCTGAGGGATCT
CTAGTTACCAGAGTCACACAACAGACGGGCACACACTACTTGAAGCACTCAAGGCAAGCTTTATTGAGGC
TTAAGCAGTGGGTTCCCTAGTTAGCCAGAGAGCTCCCAGGCTCAGATCTGGTCTAACCAGAGAGACCCAG
TACAGGCAAAAAGCAGCTGCTTATATGCAGGATCTGAGGGCTCGCCACTCCCCAGTCCCGCCCAGGCCAC
GCCTCCCTGGAAAGTCCCCAGCGGAAAGTCCCTTGTAGCAAGCTCGATATCAGCAGTTCTTGAAGTACTC
CGGATGCAGCTCTCGGGCCACGTGATGAAATGCTAGGCGGCTGTCAAACCTCCACTCTAACACTTCTCTC
TCCGGGTCATCCATCCCATGCAGGCTCACAGGGTGTAACAAGCTGGTGTTCTCTCCTTTATTGGCCTCTT
CTACCTTATCTGGCTCAACTGGTACTAGCTTGTAGCACCATCCAAAGGTCAGTGGATATCTGACCCCTGG
CCCTGGTGTGTAGTTCTGCTAATCAGGGAAGTAGCCTTGTGTGTGGTAGATCCACAGATCAAGGATATCT
TGTCTTCTTTGGGAGTGAATTAGCCCTTCCAACTACTAAGTTTGTAGTACATATTTAACAAATACAATTT
CTTTAAAATGAAAATAATTCAGAGGAATCACAGGTTTAGAGTAAATGAAACCACAGGTAATTGGCAGTGG
TAATAGGGTATGGGGTGGGAAGTTTGGGATGATTTTGGTTAGCTTGAGTTATCCAGTTGATCCAGACATG
ATAAGATACATTGATGAGTTTGGACAAACCACAACTAGAATGCAGTGAAAAAAATGCTTTATTTGTGAAA
TTCGTAATCATGTCATAGCTGTTTCCTGTGTGAAATTGTTATCCGCTCACAATTCCACACAACATACGAG
CCGGAAGCATAAAGTGTAAAGCCTGGGGTGCCTAATGAGTGAGCTAACTCACATTAATTGCGTTGCGCTC
ACTGCCCGCTTTCCAGTCGGGAAACCTGTCGTGCCACGGGGAGCTTTTTGCAAAAGCCTAGGCCTCCAAA
AAAGCCTCCTCACTACTTCTGGAATAGCTCAGAGGCCGAGGCGGCCTCGGCCTCTGCATAAATAAAAAAA
ATTAGTCAGCCATGAGCTTGCTGCATTAATGAATCGGCCAACGCGCGGGGAGAGGCGGTTTGCGTATTGG
GCGCTCTTCCGCTTCCTCGCTCACTGACTCGCTGCGCTCGGTCGTTCGGCTGCGGCGAGCGGTATCAGCT
CACTCAAAGGCGGTAATACGGTTATCCACAGAATCAGGGGATAACGCAGGAAAGAACATGTGAGCAAAAG
GCCAGCAAAAGGCCAGGAACCGTAAAAAGGCCGCGTTGCTGGCGTTTTTCCATAGGCTCCGCCCCCCTGA
CGAGCATCACAAAAATCGACGCTCAAGTCAGAGGTGGCGAAACCCGACAGGACTATAAAGATACCAGGCG
TTTCCCCCTGGAAGCTCCCTCGTGCGCTCTCCTGTTCCGACCCTGCCGCTTACCGGATACCTGTCCGCCT
TTCTCCCTTCGGGAAGCGTGGCGCTTTCTCATAGCTCACGCTGTAGGTATCTCAGTTCGGTGTAGGTCGT
TCGCTCCAAGCTGGGCTGTGTGCACGAACCCCCCGTTCAGCCCGACCGCTGCGCCTTATCCGGTAACTAT
CGTCTTGAGTCCAACCCGGTAAGACACGACTTATCGCCACTGGCAGCAGCCACTGGTAACAGGATTAGCA
GAGCGAGGTATGTAGGCGGTGCTACAGAGTTCTTGAAGTGGTGGCCTAACTACGGCTACACTAGAAGAAC
AGTATTTGGTATCTGCGCTCTGCTGAAGCCAGTTACCTTCGGAAAAAGAGTTGGTAGCTCTTGATCCGGC
AAACAAACCACCGCTGGTAGCGGTGGTTTTTTTGTTTGCAAGCAGCAGATTACGCGCAGAAAAAAAGGAT
CTCAAGAAGATCCTTTGATCTTTTCTACGGGGTCTGACGCTCAGTGGAACGAAAACTCACGTTAAGGGAT
TTTGGTCATGAGATTATCAAAAAGGATCTTCACCTAGATCCTTTTAAATTAAAAATGAAGTTTTAAATCA
ATCTAAAGTATATATGAGTAAACTTGGTCTGACAGTTACCAATGCTTAATCAGTGAGGCACCTATCTCAG
CGATCTGTCTATTTCGTTCATCCATAGTTGCCTGACTCCCCGTCGTGTAGATAACTACGATACGGGAGGG
CTTACCATCTGGCCCCAGTGCTGCAATGATACCGCGAGACCCACGCTCACCGGCTCCAGATTTATCAGCA
ATAAACCAGCCAGCCGGAAGGGCCGAGCGCAGAAGTGGTCCTGCAACTTTATCCGCCTCCATCCAGTCTA
TTAATTGTTGCCGGGAAGCTAGAGTAAGTAGTTCGCCAGTTAATAGTTTGCGCAACGTTGTTGCCATTGC
TACAGGCATCGTGGTGTCACGCTCGTCGTTTGGTATGGCTTCATTCAGCTCCGGTTCCCAACGATCAAGG
CGAGTTACATGATCCCCCATGTTGTGCAAAAAAGCGGTTAGCTCCTTCGGTCCTCCGATCGTTGTCAGAA
GTAAGTTGGCCGCAGTGTTATCACTCATGGTTATGGCAGCACTGCATAATTCTCTTACTGTCATGCCATC
CGTAAGATGCTTTTCTGTGACTGGTGAGTACTCAACCAAGTCATTCTGAGAATAGTGTATGCGGCGACCG
AGTTGCTCTTGCCCGGCGTCAACACGGGATAATACCGCGCCACATAGCAGAACTTTAAAAGTGCTCATCA
TTGGAAAACGTTCTTCGGGGCGAAAACTCTCAAGGATCTTACCGCTGTTGAGATCCAGTTCGATGTAACC
CACTCGTGCACCCAACTGATCTTCAGCATCTTTTACTTTCACCAGCGTTTCTGGGTGAGCAAAAACAGGA
AGGCAAAATGCCGCAAAAAAGGGAATAAGGGCGACACGGAAATGTTGAATACTCATACTCTTCCTTTTTC
AATATTATTGAAGCATTTATCAGGGTTATTGTCTCATGAGCGGATACATATTTGAATGTATTTAGAAAAA
TAAACAAATAGGGGTTCCGCGCACATTTCCCCGAAAAGTGCCACCTGACGTCTAAGAAACCATTATTATC
ATGACATTAACCTATAAAAATAGGCGTATCACGAGGCCCTTTCGTCTTCAAGAATGATCTAGCCCTTTCC
TTAATTAACCCGGGCCTCTCACTCTCTGATATTCATTTCTTTGCAAGTTATAAATACTGAATAATAAGAT
GACATGAACTACTACTGCTAGAGATTTTCCACACTGACTAAAAGGGTCTGAGGGATCTCTAGTTACCAGA
GTCACACAACAGACGGGCACACACTACTTGAAGCACTCAAGGCAAGCTTTATTGAGGCTTAAGCAGTGGG
TTCCCTAGTTAGCCAGAGAGCTCCCAGGCTCAGATCTGGTCTAACCAGAGAGACCCAGTACAAGCAAAAA
GCAGATCTTGTCTTCGTTGGGAGTGAATTAGCCCTTCCAGTCCCCCCTTTTCTTTTAAAAAGTGGCTAAG
ATCTACAGCTGCCTTGTAAGTCATTGGTCTTAAAGGATCTCAGGCGGGGAGGCGGCCCAAAGGGAGATCC
GACTCGTCTGAGGGCGAAGGCGAAGACGCGGAAGAGGCCGCAGAGCCGGCAGCAGGCCGCGGGAAGGAAG
GTCCGCTGGATTGAGGGCCGAAGGGACGTAGCAGAAGGACGTCCCGCGCAGAATCCAGGTGGCAACACAG
GCGAGCAGCCAAGGAAAGGACGATGATTTCCCCGACAACACCACGGAATTGTCAGTGCCCAACAGCCGAG
CCCCTGTCCAGCAGCGGGCAAGGCAGGCGGCGATGAGTTCCGCCGTGGCAATAGGGAGGGGGAAAGCGAA
AGTCCCGGAAAGGAGCTGACAGGTGGTGGCAATGCCCCAACCAGTGGGGGTTGCGTCAGCAAACACAGTG
CACACCACGCCACGTTGCCTGACAACGGGCCACAACTCCTCATAAAGAGACAGCAACCAGGATTTATACA
AGGAGGAGAAAATGAAAGCCATACGGGAAGCAATAGCATGATACAAAGGCATTAAAGCAGCGTATCCACA
TAGCGTAAAAGGAGCAACATAGTTAAGAATACCAGTCAATCTTTCACAAATTTTGTAATCCAGAGGTTGA
TTAGGATCTATCGCGATAAGCTTGATATCGAATTGGGAGGGACTAAACAACAACAATTGCATTCATTTTA
TGTTTCAGGTTCAGGGGGAGGTGTGGGAGGTTTTTTAAAGCAAGTAAAACCTCTACAAATGTGGTATGGC
TGATTATGATCTAGAGTCGCGGCCGCTTTACTTGTACATCAGAAGAACTCGTCAAGAAGGCGATAGAAGG
CGATGCGCTGCGAATCGGGAGCGGCGATACCGTAAAGCACGAGGAAGCGGTCAGCCCATTCGCCGCCAAG
CTCTTCAGCAATATCACGGGTAGCCAACGCTATGTCCTGATAGCGGTCCGCCACACCCAGCCGGCCACAG
TCGATGAATCCAGAAAAGCGGCCATTTTCCACCATGATATTCGGCAAGCAGGCATCGCCATGGGTCACGA
CGAGATCCTCGCCGTCGGGCATGCTCGCCTTGAGCCTGGCGAACAGTTCGGCTGGCGCGAGCCCCTGATG
CTCTTCGTCCAGATCATCCTGATCGACAAGACCGGCTTCCATCCGAGTACGTGCTCGCTCGATGCGATGT
TTCGCTTGGTGGTCGAATGGGCAGGTAGCCGGATCAAGCGTATGCAGCCGCCGCATTGCATCAGCCATGA
TGGATACTTTCTCGGCAGGAGCAAGGTGAGATGACAGGAGATCCTGCCCCGGCACTTCGCCCAATAGCAG
CCAGTCCCTTCCCGCTTCAGTGACAACGTCGAGCACAGCTGCGCAAGGAACGCCCGTCGTGGCCAGCCAC
GATAGCCGCGCTGCCTCGTCTTGCAGTTCATTCAGGGCACCGGACAGGTCGGTCTTGACAAAAAGAACCG
GGCGCCCCTGCGCTGACAGCCGGAACACGGCGGCATCAGAGCAGCCGATTGTCTGTTGTGCCCAGTCATA
GCCGAATAGCCTCTCCACCCAAGCGGCCGGAGAACCTGCGTGCAATCCATCTTGTTCAATCATGGTGGAC
CGGTAAGCTTATCATCGTGTTTTTCAAAGGAAAACCACGTCCCCGTGGTTCGGGGGGCCTAGACGTTTTT
TTAACCTCGACTAAACACATGTAAAGCATGTGCACCGAGGCCCCAGATCAGATCCCATACAATGGGGTAC
CTTCTGGGCATCCTTCAGCCCCTTGTTGAATACGCTTGAGGAGAGCCATTTGACTCTTTCCACAACTATC
CAACTCACAACGTGGCACTGGGGTTGTGCCGCCTTTGCAGGTGTATCTTATACACGTGGCTTTTGGCCGC
AGAGGCACCTGTCGCCAGGTGGGGGGTTCCGCTGCCTGCAAAGGGTCGCTACAGACGTTGTTTGTCTTCA
AGAAGCTTCCAGAGGAACTGCTTCCTTCACGACATTCAACAGACCTTGCATTCCTTTGGCGAGAGGGGAA
AGACCCCTAGGAATGCTCGTCAAGAAGACAGGGCCAGGTTTCCGGGCCCTCACATTGCCAAAAGACGGCA
ATATGGTGGAAAATAACATATAGACAAACGCACACCGGCCTTATTCCAAGCGGCTTCGGCCAGTAACGTT
AGG
Features (pLannotate 1.2.2; 36 found; start..end, strand, type, name):
      1..19      -  misc_feature   IRES (fragment): internal ribosome entry site (IRES) of the encephalomyocarditis virus (EMCV)
     81..191     -  CDS            VP48: 3 tandem repeats of the minimal activation domain of herpes simplex virus VP16 (Cheng et al., 2013)
    121..818     -  CDS            rtTA3 (fragment): reverse tetracycline transactivator 3 activates expression from Tet-responsive promoters in the presence of doxycycline
    877..2088    -  promoter       UbC promoter: human ubiquitin C promoter
   2106..2141    -  promoter       PGK promoter (fragment): mouse phosphoglycerate kinase 1 promoter
   2253..2277    +  protein_bind   attB2: mutant version of attB; recombination site for the Gateway® BP reaction BP Clonase™
   2297..3256    -  CDS            MYOD1: MYOD1_HUMAN - Also known as BHLHC1, MYF3, MYOD. Experimental evidence at protein level: Swiss-Prot protein existence level 1. Acts as a transcriptional activator that promotes transcription of muscle-specific target genes and plays a role in muscle differentiation. Together with MYF5 and MYOG, co-occupies muscle-specific gene promoter core region during myogenesis. Induces fibroblasts to differentiate into myoblasts. Interacts with and is inhibited by the twist protein. This interaction probably involves the basic domains of both proteins (By similarity). From Homo sapiens (Human).
   3271..3295    -  CDS            3xFLAG (fragment): three tandem FLAG® epitope tags
   3325..3349    -  protein_bind   attB1: mutant version of attB; recombination site for the Gateway® BP reaction BP Clonase™
   3479..3517    -  promoter       minimal CMV promoter: human cytomegalovirus (CMV) immediate early promoter
   3522..3539    -  misc_feature   MCS (fragment): pUC18/19 multiple cloning site
   3550..3822    -  protein_bind   tetracycline response element: contains seven copies of the tetracycline operator tetO tetracycline repressor TetR
   3877..3994    -  misc_feature   cPPT/CTS: central polypurine tract and central termination sequence of HIV-1
   4039..4139    -  CDS            Rev (fragment): human immunodeficiency virus 1 (HIV-1) Rev protein; rev; enhances nuclear export of unspliced and incompletely spliced viral mRNAs
   4516..4749    -  misc_feature   RRE: The Rev response element (RRE) of HIV-1 allows for Rev-dependent mRNA export from the nucleus to the cytoplasm.
   4924..5262    -  CDS            HIV-1 gag (fragment): gag protein from human immunodeficiency virus 1; gag
   5246..5371    -  misc_feature   HIV-1 Ψ: packaging signal of human immunodeficiency virus type 1
   5418..5675    -  LTR            5' LTR (truncated): truncated 5' long terminal repeat (LTR) from HIV-1
   5723..6052    -  CDS            nef (fragment): NEF_HV1BR - Experimental evidence at protein level: Swiss-Prot protein existence level 1. Extracellular Nef protein targets CD4(+) T-lymphocytes for apoptosis by interacting with CXCR4 surface receptors (PubMed:14990729). From Human immunodeficiency virus type 1 group M subtype B (isolate BRU/LAI) (HIV-1).
   6219..6302    -  polyA_signal   SV40 poly(A) signal (fragment): SV40 polyadenylation signal
   6334..6356    -  protein_bind   lac operator (fragment): The lac repressor binds to the lac operator to inhibit transcription in E. coli. This inhibition can be relieved by adding lactose or isopropyl-β-D-thiogalactopyranoside (IPTG). lac repressor encoded by lacI
   6360..6390    -  promoter       lac promoter: promoter for the E. coli lac operon
   6405..6426    -  protein_bind   CAP binding site: CAP binding activates transcription in the presence of cAMP. E. coli catabolite activator protein
   6439..6476    -  CDS            lacI (fragment): lac repressor; lacI; The lac repressor binds to the lac operator to inhibit transcription in E. coli. This inhibition can be relieved by adding lactose or isopropyl-β-D-thiogalactopyranoside (IPTG).
   6501..6594    -  rep_origin     SV40 ori (fragment): SV40 origin of replication
   6600..6654    -  CDS            lacI (fragment): lac repressor; lacI; The lac repressor binds to the lac operator to inhibit transcription in E. coli. This inhibition can be relieved by adding lactose or isopropyl-β-D-thiogalactopyranoside (IPTG).
   6837..7425    -  rep_origin     ori: high-copy-number ColE1/pMB1/pBR322/pUC origin of replication
   7596..8456    -  CDS            AmpR: β-lactamase; bla; confers resistance to ampicillin, carbenicillin, and related antibiotics
   8457..8561    -  promoter       AmpR promoter: bla
   8766..8999    -  LTR            3' LTR (ΔU3): self-inactivating 3' long terminal repeat (LTR) from HIV-1
   9001..9066    -  CDS            nef (fragment): NEF_HV1Z2 - Experimental evidence at protein level: Swiss-Prot protein existence level 1. Extracellular Nef protein targets CD4(+) T-lymphocytes for apoptosis by interacting with CXCR4 surface receptors. From Human immunodeficiency virus type 1 group M subtype D (isolate Z2/CDC-Z34) (HIV-1).
   9074..9662    -  misc_feature   WPRE: woodchuck hepatitis virus posttranscriptional regulatory element
   9674..9694    -  misc_feature   MCS (fragment): pBluescript multiple cloning site
   9728..9811    -  CDS            large T antigen (fragment): large T antigen from SV40 (simian virus 40)
   9839..10633   -  CDS            NeoR/KanR: aminoglycoside phosphotransferase from Tn5; aph(3')-II (or nptII); confers resistance to neomycin, kanamycin, and G418 (Geneticin®)
  10649..11111   -  misc_feature   IRES: internal ribosome entry site (IRES) of the encephalomyocarditis virus (EMCV)
