[The description below was written by a language model from this plasmid's Addgene catalogue record and pLannotate feature annotations shown in this document.]
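Description:
pINDUCER20-FLAG-hMYOD1 is a self-inactivating HIV-1-based lentiviral transfer plasmid built on the pInducer20 backbone for doxycycline-inducible overexpression of human MYOD1, the myogenic bHLH transcription factor that activates muscle-specific genes and can drive fibroblasts toward a myoblast fate. It is propagated in E. coli through a high-copy ColE1/pUC-type origin with ampicillin resistance (AmpR), and transduced mammalian cells are selected with G418. The viral portion carries a truncated 5' LTR, the Ψ packaging signal with a gag fragment, the RRE, cPPT/CTS, WPRE and a ΔU3 3' LTR. These elements allow genome packaging, Rev-dependent RNA export, efficient nuclear import and enhanced transcript expression, while leaving the integrated provirus without LTR promoter activity.

The payload is an all-in-one Tet-On system. The MYOD1 ORF was introduced by Gateway cloning and sits between attB1 and attB2 sites, preceded by an N-terminal FLAG tag (annotated as a partial match to a 3xFLAG element). It lies downstream of the TRE2 promoter, which consists of a tetracycline response element with seven tetO copies joined to a minimal CMV promoter. A second, constitutive cassette uses the human UbC promoter to express rtTA3, followed by an EMCV IRES and NeoR. The transactivator and the selection marker are therefore made from one bicistronic transcript, and adding doxycycline lets rtTA3 bind the TRE and switch on FLAG-MYOD1.

The catalogue gives a total size of about 12.8 kb, whereas the annotated sequencing record is about 11.2 kb, so the listed size appears to be approximate. The record states only the inducible overexpression purpose and does not specify particular applications.
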