Addgene plasmid #78330: pINDUCER20-FLAG-hMYOD1 (#800)
Purpose: Doxycycline-inducible lentiviral overexpression of human MYOD1 ORF with a FLAG tag
Depositing lab: Matthew Alexander & Louis Kunkel. Depositing organization: Boston Children's Hospital.
Backbone
  Vector backbone: pInducer20 (Addgene plasmid #44012)
  Backbone manufacturer: Stephen Elledge
  Backbone size w/o insert (bp): 11791
  Total vector size (bp): 12791
  Vector type: Lentiviral
  Selectable markers: Neomycin (select with G418)
Growth in bacteria
  Bacterial resistance: Ampicillin, 100 μg/mL
  Growth temperature: 37°C
  Growth strain: NEB Stable
  Copy number: High Copy
Gene/Insert
  Gene/Insert name: MYOD1 (alt name: Myogenic differentiation 1)
  Species: H. sapiens (human)
  Insert size (bp): 1000
  GenBank ID: NM_002478.4
  Entrez Gene: MYOD1 (a.k.a. CMYP17, MYF3, MYOD, MYODRIF, PUM, bHLHc1)
  Promoter: TRE2
  Tag / fusion protein: FLAG (N terminal on insert)
  Cloning method: Gateway Cloning
  Sequencing primers: 5′ CAAGGATGACGACGATAAG
Terms and licenses: Academic/Nonprofit Terms; Industry Terms: Not Available to Industry
Depositor comments: Please contact Dr. Alexander if you have any questions.
How to cite: pINDUCER20-FLAG-hMYOD1 (#800) was a gift from Matthew Alexander & Louis Kunkel (Addgene plasmid # 78330 ; http://n2t.net/addgene:78330 ; RRID:Addgene_78330)
