>Addgene plasmid #78330 | pINDUCER20-FLAG-hMYOD1 (#800) | addgene partial sequence | sequence record 152176 | LNCX 5'-AGCTCGTTTAGTGAACCGTCAGATC-3'
CTCCATAGAAGACACCGGGACCGATCCAGCCTCCGCGGCCCCGAACTAGTCCAGTGTGGTGGAATTCTGC
AGATATCAACAAGTTTGTACAAAAAAGCAGGCTCCGCGGCCGCCCCCTTCACCGCCACCATGGATTACAA
GGATGACGACGATAAGAGCCCGGGCGGATCCATGGAGCTACTGTCGCCACCGCTCCGCGACGTAGACCTG
ACGGCCCCCGACGGCTCTCTCTGCTCCTTTGCCACAACGGACGACTTCTATGACGACCCGTGTTTCGACT
CCCCGGACCTGCGCTTCTTCGAAGACCTGGACCCGCGCCTGATGCACGTGGGCGCGCTCCTGAAACCCGA
AGAGCACTCGCACTTCCCCGCGGCGGTGCACCCGGCCCCGGGCGCACGTGAGGACGAGCATGTGCGCGCG
CCCAGCGGGCACCACCAGGCGGGCCGCTGCCTACTGTGGGCCTGCAAGGCGTGCAAGCGCAAGACCACCA
ACGCCGACCGCCGCAAGGCCGCCACCATGCGCGAGCGGCGCCGCCTGAGCAAAGTAAATGAGGCCTTTGA
GACACTCAAGCGCTGCACGTCGAGCAATCCAAACCAGCGGTTGCCCAAGGTGGAGATCCTGCGCAACGCC
ATCCGCTATATCGAGGGCCTGCAGGCTCTGCTGCGCGACCAGGACGCCGCGCCCCCTGGCGCCGCAGCCG
CCTTCTATGCGCCGGGCCCGCTGCCCCCGGGCCGCGGCGGCGAGCACTACAGCGGCGACTCCGACGCGTC
CAGCCCGCGCTCCAACTGCTCCGACGGCATGATGGACTACAGCGGCCCCC
