>Addgene plasmid #78330 | pINDUCER20-FLAG-hMYOD1 (#800) | addgene partial sequence | sequence record 152177 | hUBCpro-R 5'-CTAAGGCCGAGTCTTATGAGCAG-3'
AGGATAGGACGCTCGCTGCGCCCTTCGTCTGACGTGGCAGCGCTCGCCGTGAGGAGGGGGGCGCCCGCGG
GAGGCGCCAAAACCCGGCGCGGAGGCCAGATCTTGGGTGGGTTACTCCAGACTGCCTTGGGAAAAGCGCC
TCCCCTACCCGGTAGAATTTCTAGTTTAATTAATCATTACTAAGCGTAGTCTGGGACGTCGTATGGGTAT
TCGAACCGCGGGCCCTCTAGACTCGAGCGGCCGCCACTGTGCTGGATATCAACCACTTTGTACAAGAAAG
CTGGGTCGGCGCGCCCACCCTTTCAGAGCACCTGGTATATCGGGTTGGGGTTCGCACCCGCAGGGCACTG
CGGGGCGGCGTCCGGTGACTGGGTGGGGTCGCCGCTGCTCTCTCCCTCGCTGGGGGCGGCAGCCTCTTGC
CTGCGCGGAGGCGACTCAGAAGGCACGTCCGCCAGCAGGAGGGCGGGCGCCGCAGGGCTCTCGGTGGAGA
TGCGCTCCACGATGCTGGACAGGCAGTCTAGGCTCGACACCGCCGCACTCTTCCCGGGCCTGGGTTCGCT
GGGCGCCTCGTTGTAGTAGGCGCCTTCGTAGCAGTTCCGCCGCCGGGCGCCGCTCGGGGGGCCGCTGTAG
TCCATCATGCCGTCGGAGCAGTTGGAGCGCGGGCTGGACGCGTCGGAGTCGCCGCTGTAGTGCTCGCCGC
CGCGGCCCGGGGGCAGCGGGCCCGGCGCATAGAAGGCGGCTGCGGCGCCAGGGGGCGCGGCGTCCTGGTC
GCGCAGCAGAGCCTGCAGGCCCTCGATATAGCGGATGGCGTTGCGCAGGATCTCCACCTTGGGCAACCGC
TGGTTTGGATTGCTCGACGTGCAGCGCT
